Addgene plasmid #159080: pMSR:MSMEG_0736:Dendra
Purpose: T7 expression of C-term fluorescent fusion in E. coli
Depositing lab: Keith Derbyshire & Joseph Wade. Depositing organization: Wadsworth Center, New York State Department of Health. Publication: A Mycobacterial Systems Resource for the Research Community. Judd JA, Canestrari J, Clark R, Joseph A, Lapierre P, Lasek-Nesselquist E, Mir M, Palumbo M, Smith C, Stone M, Upadhyay A, Wirth SE, Dedrick RM, Meier CG, Russell DA, Dills A, Dove E, Kester J, Wolf ID, Zhu J, Rubin ER, Fortune S, Hatfull GF, Gray TA, Wade JT, Derbyshire KM. mBio. 2021 Mar 2;12(2). pii: mBio.02401-20. doi: 10.1128/mBio.02401-20. PubMed 33653882.
Backbone
  Vector backbone: pMSR:Dendra
  Vector type: Bacterial Expression ; Integrating Mycobacterial Expression Vector attL5
Growth in bacteria
  Bacterial resistance: Apramycin, 25 μg/mL
  Growth temperature: 37°C
  Growth strain: DH5alpha
  Copy number: High Copy
Gene/Insert
  Gene/Insert name: MSMEG_0736
  Species: M. smegmatis
  Promoter: pmycTetO
  Tag / fusion protein: Gly-Ala Linker/Dendra2/1x Flag Tag (C terminal on insert)
  Cloning method: Ligation Independent Cloning
  Sequencing primers: 5′ TGATAGAGTTTGTCCTCCCTATCAG; 3′ TCCATATGCACCTTGACACG
Terms and licenses: Academic/Nonprofit Terms; Industry Terms: Not Available to Industry
Depositor comments: NCBI reference sequence: CP000480.1. 5' cloning site: Ase1, destroyed during cloning. 3' cloning site: HindIII, not destroyed during cloning
How to cite: pMSR:MSMEG_0736:Dendra was a gift from Keith Derbyshire & Joseph Wade (Addgene plasmid # 159080 ; http://n2t.net/addgene:159080 ; RRID:Addgene_159080)
