[The description below was written by a language model from this plasmid's Addgene catalogue record and pLannotate feature annotations shown in this document.]
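Description:
pMSR:MSMEG_0736:Dendra is a 5.7 kb shuttle-type plasmid built on the pMSR:Dendra backbone, catalogued both as a bacterial expression vector and as an integrating mycobacterial expression vector targeting the L5 attachment site. In E. coli it replicates from a high-copy ColE1/pUC-type origin and is selected with apramycin through the aac(3)IV acetyltransferase gene. It has no annotated mycobacterial origin. Instead it carries the mycobacteriophage L5 integrase gene with flanking phage sequence, which mediates site-specific, single-copy insertion into the mycobacterial chromosome.

The insert is the M. smegmatis open reading frame MSMEG_0736, which the annotation identifies as ttfA, a protein required for MmpL3-dependent transport of trehalose monomycolate to the cell wall and for growth and cell elongation. It was introduced by ligation-independent cloning and is fused at its C terminus, through a Gly-Ala linker, to the green-to-red photoconvertible fluorescent protein Dendra2, followed by a single FLAG epitope. Two promoters lie upstream. The recorded one is pmycTetO, a tet-operator-containing mycobacterial promoter. The short "tight TRE" fragments in the automated annotation most likely reflect its tet operator sequences rather than a mammalian Tet-responsive promoter. A T7 promoter sits just before the coding sequence, and a partial T7 terminator follows the tag, which matches the stated purpose of T7-driven expression of the fusion in E. coli.

The plasmid comes from a mycobacterial systems resource collection of tagged genes. It allows the fusion to be localised by fluorescence imaging in mycobacteria and to be detected or purified through the FLAG tag.
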