Features (pLannotate 1.2.2; 14 found; start..end, strand, type, name):
     15..32      +  promoter       tight TRE promoter (fragment): Tet-responsive promoter PTight, consisting of seven tet operator sequences followed by the minimal CMV promoter
     46..64      +  promoter       T7 promoter: promoter for bacteriophage T7 RNA polymerase
     80..913     +  CDS            ttfA: TTFA_MYCS2 - Experimental evidence at protein level: Swiss-Prot protein existence level 1. Required for MmpL3-dependent trehalose monomycolate (TMM) transport to the cell wall. Required for growth and cell elongation. From Mycolicibacterium smegmatis (strain ATCC 700084 / mc(2)155) (Mycobacterium smegmatis).
    935..1621    +  CDS            Dendra2: Dendra2 is a photoconvertible green fluorescent protein published in 2006, derived from Dendronephthya sp.. It has high acid sensitivity.
   1661..1681    +  CDS            FLAG (fragment): FLAG® epitope tag, followed by an enterokinase cleavage site
   1690..1732    +  terminator     T7 terminator (fragment): transcription terminator for bacteriophage T7 RNA polymerase
   1938..2738    +  CDS            ApmR: aminoglycoside 3-N-acetyltransferase type IV ; aac(3)IV; confers resistance to apramycin (Paget and Davies, 1996)
   2805..2822    -  misc_feature   MCS (fragment): pBluescript multiple cloning site
   2863..3451    +  rep_origin     ori: high-copy-number ColE1/pMB1/pBR322/pUC origin of replication
   3619..3647    +  misc_feature   MCS (fragment): pUC18/19 multiple cloning site
   4207..5319    +  CDS            33: VINT_BPML5 - Also known as int. Protein inferred from homology: Swiss-Prot protein existence level 3. Integrase is necessary for integration of the phage into the host genome by site-specific recombination. From Mycobacterium phage L5 (Mycobacteriophage L5).
   5381..5485    -  CDS            32 (fragment): VG32_BPML5 - Protein predicted: Swiss-Prot protein existence level 4. From Mycobacterium phage L5 (Mycobacteriophage L5).
   5541..5645    +  CDS            Y4104_STRCO (fragment): Protein inferred from homology: Swiss-Prot protein existence level 3. From Streptomyces coelicolor (strain ATCC BAA-471 / A3(2) / M145).
   5703..8       +  promoter       tight TRE promoter (fragment) (across the origin): Tet-responsive promoter PTight, consisting of seven tet operator sequences followed by the minimal CMV promoter
>Addgene plasmid #159080 | pMSR:MSMEG_0736:Dendra | addgene full sequence | sequence record 315583 | Addgene NGS Result
TGATAGAGTTTGTCCTCCCTATCAGTGATAGATAGGCTTAAGGAGTAATACGACTCACTATAGGGAGAAG
GAGGCCATTATGGTCCCGCTCTGGTTCACGCTGTCCGCACTCTGCTTCGTGGGTGCGGCCGTGTTGCTGT
ACGTCGATATCGACCGCCGACGAGGGCTGGGACGGCGCCGCAAGTCGTGGGCGAAGTCGCATGGCTTCGA
CTACGAGTACGAGTCCGAAGATCTCCTCAAGCGATGGAAGCGCGGGGTGATGTCGACCGTCGGTGACGTC
ACGGCCAAGAACGTCGTCCTCGGTCAGATCCGCGGTGAGGCGGTGTTCATCTTCGACATCGAAGAGGTCG
CCACCGTCATCGCCCTGCACCGCAAGGTCGGCACCAACGTCGTCGTCGACCTGCGGCTCAAAGGTCTCAA
GGAGCCCAGGGAGAACGACATCTGGCTGCTCGGCGCCATCGGCCCGCGGATGGTGTACTCCACCAACCTC
GACGCCGCGCGCCGCGCCTGCGACCGCCGCATGGTCACGTTCGCCCACACCGCGCCCGACTGCGCCGAGA
TCATGTGGAACGAGCAGAACTGGACGCTGGTCGCCATGCCGGTCACCAGCAACCGCGCCCAGTGGGACGA
GGGGCTGCGCACAGTCCGGCAGTTCAACGATCTGCTGCGGGTGCTGCCGCCGGTGCCGCAGAACGGCAGC
CAGGCCGCGCTCCCGCGCCGGGGTGGTTCACCCAGCCGTCCGCTGGCGCCCACCCCCGCCGGTCGCCGCG
AACTGCCTCCCGGACGCGCCGACGTACCCCCGGCCCGCGGCGACGTCAGCCGTTTCGCCCCGCGCCCCGA
AGCCGGCCGTTCGGACGCCTTCCGCAGGCCGCCGCCCGCCCGCAACGGGCGTGAGGCCAGCCACTTCCAG
CGCAAGCTTGGTGCGGCCGCGGGCAACACGCCTGGCATCAATCTGATCAAGGAGGACATGCGTGTCAAGG
TGCATATGGAGGGCAACGTGAACGGTCACGCCTTCGTGATCGAGGGGGAGGGTAAGGGTAAGCCTTACGA
AGGGACCCAGACCGCCAACCTCACCGTCAAGGAGGGCGCCCCTCTCCCATTCTCGTACGATATCCTCACT
ACCGCGGTGCATTACGGGAACCGCGTGTTCACCAAGTACCCCGAGGATATCCCTGACTACTTCAAGCAGA
GCTTCCCGGAGGGATACTCCTGGGAGCGGACGATGACCTTCGAAGACAAGGGTATCTGTACGATCCGCAG
CGACATCTCGCTGGAAGGGGACTGTTTCTTCCAGAACGTCCGTTTCAAGGGGACCAACTTTCCGCCGAAC
GGCCCGGTCATGCAGAAGAAGACCCTCAAGTGGGAGCCGAGCACGGAGAAGCTGCACGTTCGGGACGGCC
TCCTGGTCGGCAACATCAACATGGCGCTGCTGCTGGAAGGCGGCGGCCACTACCTATGCGACTTCAAGAC
CACGTACAAAGCGAAGAAGGTCGTCCAGCTGCCCGACGCGCACTTCGTGGACCACCGCATCGAAATCCTG
GGGAACGATTCGGACTACAACAAGGTCAAGTTGTACGAGCACGCTGTGGCACGCTATAGCCCGCTCCCGT
CGCAGGTCTGGTTCGAAGGCGGCGGCGGGGAGAACCTGTATTTCCAGGACTACAAGGACGACGACGACAA
GTGATTTAAATAACCCCTTGGGGCCTCTAAACGGGTCTTGAGGGGTTTTTTGTTAACTAGCGTACGATCG
AATTCCTGCAGCTCACGGTAACTGATGCCGTATTTGCAGTACCAGCGTACGGCCCACAGAATGATGTCAC
GCTGAAAATGCCGGCCTTTGAATGGGTTCATGTGCAGCTCCATCAGCAAAAGGGGATGATAAGTTTATCA
CCACCGACTATTTGCAACAGTGCCGTTGATCGTGCTATGATCGACTGATGTCATCAGCGGTGGAGTGCAA
TGTCGTGCAATACGAATGGCGAAAAGCCGAGCTCATCGGTCAGCTTCTCAACCTTGGGGTTACCCCCGGC
GGTGTGCTGCTGGTCCACAGCTCCTTCCGTAGCGTCCGGCCCCTCGAAGATGGGCCACTTGGACTGATCG
AGGCCCTGCGTGCTACGCTGGGTCCGGGAGGGACGCTCGTCATGCCCTCGTGGTCAGGTCTGGACGACGA
GCCGTTCGATCCTGCCACGTCGCCCGTTACACCGGACCTTGGAGTTGTCTCTGACACATTCTGGCGCCTG
CCAAATGTAAAGCGCAGCGCCCATCCATTTGCCTTTGCGGCAGCGGGGCCACAGGCAGAGCAGATCATCT
CTGATCCATTGCCCCTGCCACCTTACTCGCCTGCAAGCCCGGTCGCCCGTGTCCATGAACTCGATGGGCA
GGTACTTCTCCTCGGCGTGGGACACGATGCCAACACGACGCTGCATCTTGCCGAGTTGATGGCAAAGGTT
CCCTATGGGGTGCCGAGACACTGCACCATTCTTCAGGATGGCAAGTTGGTACGCGTCGATTATCTCGAGA
ATGACCACTGCTGTGAGCGCTTTGCCTTGGCGGACAGGTGGCTCAAGGAGAAGAGCCTTCAGAAGGAAGG
TCCAGTCGGTCATGCCTTTGCTCGGTTGATCCGCTCCCGCGACATTGTGGCGACAGCCCTGGGTCAACTG
GGCCGAGATCCGTTGATCTTCCTGCATCCGCCAGAGGCGGGATGCGAAGAATGCGATGCCGCTCGCCAGT
CGATTGGCTGAGCTCATGAGCGGAGAACGAGATGACGTTGGAGGGGCAAGGTCGCGCTGATTGCTGGGGC
AACACGGGGGATCCACTAGTTCCATGAGCGTCAGACCCCGTAGAAAAGATCAAAGGATCTTCTTGAGATC
CTTTTTTTCTGCGCGTAATCTGCTGCTTGCAAACAAAAAAACCACCGCTACCAGCGGTGGTTTGTTTGCC
GGATCAAGAGCTACCAACTCTTTTTCCGAAGGTAACTGGCTTCAGCAGAGCGCAGATACCAAATACTGTC
CTTCTAGTGTAGCCGTAGTTAGGCCACCACTTCAAGAACTCTGTAGCACCGCCTACATACCTCGCTCTGC
TAATCCTGTTACCAGTGGCTGCTGCCAGTGGCGATAAGTCGTGTCTTACCGGGTTGGACTCAAGACGATA
GTTACCGGATAAGGCGCAGCGGTCGGGCTGAACGGGGGGTTCGTGCACACAGCCCAGCTTGGAGCGAACG
ACCTACACCGAACTGAGATACCTACAGCGTGAGCTATGAGAAAGCGCCACGCTTCCCGAGGGGAGAAAGG
CGGACAGGTATCCGGTAAGCGGCAGGGTCGGAACAGGAGAGCGCACGAGGGAGCTTCCAGGGGGAAACGC
CTGGTATCTTTATAGTCCTGTCGGGTTTCGCCACCTCTGACTTGAGCGTCGATTTTTGTGATGCTCGTCA
GGGGGGCGGAGCCTATGGAAAAACGCCAGCAACGCGGCCTTTTTACGGTTCCTGGCCTTTTGCTGGCCTT
TTGCTCACATGTTCTTTCCTGCGTTATCCCCTGATTCTGTGGATAACCGTATTACCGCCTTTGAGTGAGC
TGATACCGCTCGCCGCAGCCGAACGACCGAGCGCAACGCGTGCGGCCGCGGTACCCGGGGATCCTCTAGA
GTCGACCACCAAGGGCACCATCTCTGCTTGGGCCACCCCGTTGGCCGCAGCCAGCTCGCTGAGAGCCGTG
AACGACAGGGCGAACGCCAGCCCGCCGACGGCGAGGGTTCCGACCGCTGCAACTCCCGGTGCAACCTTGT
CCCGGTCTATTCTCTTCACTGCACCAGCTCCAATCTGGTGTGAATGCCCCTCGTCTGTTCGCGCAGGCGG
GGGGCTCTATTCGTTTGTCAGCATCGAAAGTAGCCAGATCAGGGATGCGTTGCAACCGCGTATGCCCAGG
TCAGAAGAGTCGCACAAGAGTTGCAGACCCCTGGAAAGAAAAATGGCCAGAGGGCGAAAACACCCTCTGA
CCAGCGGAGCGGGCGACGGGAATCGAACCCGCGTAGCTAGTTTGGAAGAATGGGTGTCTGCCGACCACAT
ATGGGCCGGTCAAGATAGGTTTTTACCCCCTCTCGGCTGCATCCTCTAAGTGGAAAGAAATTGCAGGTCG
TAGAAGCGCGTTGAAGCCTGAGAGTTGCACAGGAGTTGCAACCCGGTAGCCTTGTTCACGACGAGAGGAG
ACCTAGTTGGCACGTCGCGGATGGGGATCGCTGAAGACTCAGCGCAGCGGGAGGATCCAAGCCTCATACG
TCAACCCGCAGGACGGTGTGAGGTACTACGCGCTGCAGACCTACGACAACAAGATGGACGCCGAAGCCTG
GCTCGCGGGCGAGAAGCGGCTCATCGAGATGGAGACCTGGACCCCTCCACAGGACCGGGCGAAGAAGGCA
GCCGCCAGCGCCATCACGCTGGAGGAGTACACCCGGAAGTGGCTCGTGGAGCGCGACCTCGCAGACGGCA
CCAGGGATCTGTACAGCGGGCACGCGGAGCGCCGCATCTACCCGGTGCTAGGTGAAGTGGCGGTCACAGA
GATGACGCCAGCTCTGGTGCGTGCGTGGTGGGCCGGGATGGGTAGGAAGCACCCGACTGCCCGCCGGCAT
GCCTACAACGTCCTCCGGGCGGTGATGAACACAGCGGTCGAGGACAAGCTGATCGCAGAGAACCCGTGCC
GGATCGAGCAGAAGGCAGCCGATGAGCGCGACGTAGAGGCGCTGACGCCTGAGGAGCTGGACATCGTCGC
CGCTGAGATCTTCGAGCACTACCGGATCGCGGCATACATCCTGGCGTGGACGAGCCTCCGGTTCGGAGAG
CTGATCGAGCTTCGCCGCAAGGACATCGTGGACGACGGCATGACGATGAAGCTCCGGGTGCGCCGTGGCG
CTTCCCGCGTGGGGAACAAGATCGTCGTTGGCAACGCCAAGACCGTCCGGTCGAAGCGTCCTGTGACGGT
TCCGCCTCACGTCGCGGAGATGATCCGAGCGCACATGAAGGACCGTACGAAGATGAACAAGGGCCCCGAG
GCATTCCTGGTGACCACGACGCAGGGCAACCGGCTGTCGAAGTCCGCGTTCACCAAGTCGCTGAAGCGTG
GCTACGCCAAGATCGGTCGGCCGGAACTCCGCATCCACGACCTCCGCGCTGTCGGCGCTACGTTCGCCGC
TCAGGCAGGTGCGACGACCAAGGAGCTGATGGCCCGTCTCGGTCACACGACTCCTAGGATGGCGATGAAG
TACCAGATGGCGTCTGAGGCCCGCGACGAGGCTATCGCTGAGGCGATGTCCAAGCTGGCCAAGACCTCCT
GAAACGCAAAAAGCCCCCCTCCCAAGGACACTGAGTCCTAAAGAGGGGGGTTTCTTGTCAGTACGCGAAG
AACCACGCCTGGCCGCGAGCGCCAGCACCGCCGCTCTGTGCGGAGACCTGGGCACCAGCCCCGCCGCCGC
CAGGAGCATTGCCGTTCCCGCCAGAAATCTAGACGGTGACCACAACGCGCCCGCTTTGATCGGGGACGTC
GAAATATTGGATCGTCGGCACCGTCACGGCCGTGGGAGGCGGCACGATCCGCGACGTGATGATCGGCCGC
ATCCCCACGGTGCTGCGCAGTGAGCTCTACGCCATCCCGGCGTTGATCTGTGCGTTCGCACGCACAGGCC
CGGTGTGAGAAGGGTCTCTGACGAGCGGGAGAACTCCCTATCAG
