>Addgene plasmid #159080 | pMSR:MSMEG_0736:Dendra | depositor partial sequence | sequence record 307022 | insert sequence
ATGGTCCCGCTCTGGTTCACGCTGTCCGCACTCTGCTTCGTGGGTGCGGCCGTGTTGCTGTACGTCGATA
TCGACCGCCGACGAGGGCTGGGACGGCGCCGCAAGTCGTGGGCGAAGTCGCATGGCTTCGACTACGAGTA
CGAGTCCGAAGATCTCCTCAAGCGATGGAAGCGCGGGGTGATGTCGACCGTCGGTGACGTCACGGCCAAG
AACGTCGTCCTCGGTCAGATCCGCGGTGAGGCGGTGTTCATCTTCGACATCGAAGAGGTCGCCACCGTCA
TCGCCCTGCACCGCAAGGTCGGCACCAACGTCGTCGTCGACCTGCGGCTCAAAGGTCTCAAGGAGCCCAG
GGAGAACGACATCTGGCTGCTCGGCGCCATCGGCCCGCGGATGGTGTACTCCACCAACCTCGACGCCGCG
CGCCGCGCCTGCGACCGCCGCATGGTCACGTTCGCCCACACCGCGCCCGACTGCGCCGAGATCATGTGGA
ACGAGCAGAACTGGACGCTGGTCGCCATGCCGGTCACCAGCAACCGCGCCCAGTGGGACGAGGGGCTGCG
CACAGTCCGGCAGTTCAACGATCTGCTGCGGGTGCTGCCGCCGGTGCCGCAGAACGGCAGCCAGGCCGCG
CTCCCGCGCCGGGGTGGTTCACCCAGCCGTCCGCTGGCGCCCACCCCCGCCGGTCGCCGCGAACTGCCTC
CCGGACGCGCCGACGTACCCCCGGCCCGCGGCGACGTCAGCCGTTTCGCCCCGCGCCCCGAAGCCGGCCG
TTCGGACGCCTTCCGCAGGCCGCCGCCCGCCCGCAACGGGCGTGAGGCCAGCCACTTCCAGCGC
